Addgene plasmid #240142: pMSCV-HA-human Cyclin L2 alpha-IRES-EYFP
Purpose: Express Cyclin L2 alpha
Depositing lab: Vincent Kidd & Jill Lahti & Martine Roussel. Depositing organization: St. Jude Children's Research Hospital. Publication: Characterization of cyclin L1 and L2 interactions with CDK11 and splicing factors: influence of cyclin L isoforms on splice site selection. Loyer P, Trembley JH, Grenet JA, Busson A, Corlu A, Zhao W, Kocak M, Kidd VJ, Lahti JM. J Biol Chem. 2008 Mar 21;283(12):7721-32. doi: 10.1074/jbc.M708188200. Epub 2008 Jan 23. PubMed 18216018.
Backbone
  Vector backbone: pMSCV
  Backbone size w/o insert (bp): 6488
  Vector type: Retroviral
Growth in bacteria
  Bacterial resistance: Ampicillin, 100 μg/mL
  Growth temperature: 37°C
  Growth strain: NEB Stable
  Copy number: Unknown
Gene/Insert
  Gene/Insert name: Cyclin L2 alpha
  Species: H. sapiens (human)
  Insert size (bp): 1563
  Entrez Gene: CCNL2 (a.k.a. ANIA-6B, CCNM, CCNS, HCLA-ISO, HLA-ISO, PCEE, SB138)
  Promoter: MESVΨ
  Tag / fusion protein: HA (N terminal on insert)
  Cloning method: Restriction Enzyme; 5′ cloning site EcoRI (not destroyed); 3′ cloning site XhoI (not destroyed)
  Sequencing primers: 5′ MSCV forw; 3′ MSCV rev
Terms and licenses: Academic/Nonprofit Terms; Industry Terms: Not Available to Industry
Depositor comments: Plasmid developed at St Jude Children's Research Hospital by the late Drs Vincent Kidd and Jill Lahti. Dr Roussel is responsible for the distribution of the plasmids.
How to cite: pMSCV-HA-human Cyclin L2 alpha-IRES-EYFP was a gift from Vincent Kidd & Jill Lahti & Martine Roussel (Addgene plasmid # 240142 ; http://n2t.net/addgene:240142 ; RRID:Addgene_240142)
