[The description below was written by a language model from this plasmid's Addgene catalogue record and pLannotate feature annotations shown in this document.]
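Description:
pMSCV-HA-human Cyclin L2 alpha-IRES-EYFP is a gammaretroviral expression vector built on the pMSCV (murine stem cell virus) backbone for delivering human cyclin L2 alpha (CCNL2) into mammalian cells. It is propagated in E. coli through a ColE1/pUC-type origin of replication and selected with ampicillin via the β-lactamase gene. The bacterial portion also carries several short, non-functional remnants of earlier cloning vectors (fragments of rop, bom, lacZα, TcR and lacI, plus a lac promoter/operator).

The retroviral cassette is bounded by 5' and 3' long terminal repeats from murine embryonic stem cell virus. Downstream of the 5' LTR lie the MESV Ψ packaging signal and a truncated gag segment lacking its start codon, which together promote efficient encapsidation of the genomic RNA when the plasmid is introduced into a packaging cell line that supplies the viral proteins in trans. The record lists "MESVΨ" as the promoter, but Ψ is a packaging element. In vectors of this design, transcription is normally driven by the 5' LTR. The roughly 1.56 kb CCNL2 coding sequence was inserted between EcoRI and XhoI sites and, according to the catalogue entry, carries an N-terminal HA epitope tag for detection or immunoprecipitation, although the tag is not separately annotated in the feature table. An EMCV IRES follows, allowing cap-independent translation of EYFP from the same bicistronic transcript, so that yellow fluorescence marks transduced cells and permits their identification or sorting.

The stated purpose is expression of cyclin L2 alpha. The associated study examined interactions of L-type cyclins with CDK11 and splicing factors, and the effects of cyclin L isoforms on splice site selection.
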