Features (pLannotate 1.2.2; 20 found; start..end, strand, type, name):
    171..1031    -  CDS            AmpR: β-lactamase; bla; confers resistance to ampicillin, carbenicillin, and related antibiotics
   1032..1136    -  promoter       AmpR promoter: bla
   1231..1266    +  CDS            rop (fragment): Rop protein, which maintains plasmids at low copy number; rop
   1368..1467    +  misc_feature   bom (fragment): basis of mobility region from pBR322
   1473..1622    -  CDS            lacZα (fragment): LacZα fragment of β-galactosidase; lacZ fragment
   1622..1823    -  CDS            TcR (fragment): tetracycline efflux protein; tet; confers resistance to tetracycline
   1824..1922    +  CDS            env (fragment): murine leukemia virus gPr80 envelope polyprotein precursor; env; proteolytically cleaved into gp70SU and p15TM subunits
   1964..2480    +  LTR            5' LTR: 5' long terminal repeat from murine embryonic stem cell virus
   2544..2885    +  misc_feature   MESV Ψ: packaging signal of murine embryonic stem cell virus
   2952..3368    +  CDS            gag (truncated): truncated Moloney murine leukemia virus (MMLV) gag gene lacking the start codon
   3429..4988    +  CDS            CCNL2: CCNL2_HUMAN - Experimental evidence at protein level: Swiss-Prot protein existence level 1. Involved in pre-mRNA splicing. May induce cell death, possibly by acting on the transcription and RNA processing of apoptosis-related factors. From Homo sapiens (Human).
   5016..5576    +  misc_feature   IRES: internal ribosome entry site (IRES) of the encephalomyocarditis virus (EMCV)
   5579..6298    +  CDS            EYFP: enhanced YFP mammalian codon-optimized
   6310..6340    +  misc_feature   MCS (fragment): pUC18/19 multiple cloning site
   6460..6974    +  LTR            3' LTR: 3' long terminal repeat from murine embryonic stem cell virus
   7136..7152    -  protein_bind   lac operator: The lac repressor binds to the lac operator to inhibit transcription in E. coli. This inhibition can be relieved by adding lactose or isopropyl-β-D-thiogalactopyranoside (IPTG). lac repressor encoded by lacI
   7160..7190    -  promoter       lac promoter: promoter for the E. coli lac operon
   7205..7226    -  protein_bind   CAP binding site: CAP binding activates transcription in the presence of cAMP. E. coli catabolite activator protein
   7239..7331    -  CDS            lacI (fragment): lac repressor; lacI; The lac repressor binds to the lac operator to inhibit transcription in E. coli. This inhibition can be relieved by adding lactose or isopropyl-β-D-thiogalactopyranoside (IPTG).
   7514..8102    -  rep_origin     ori: high-copy-number ColE1/pMB1/pBR322/pUC origin of replication
>Addgene plasmid #240142 | pMSCV-HA-human Cyclin L2 alpha-IRES-EYFP | addgene full sequence | sequence record 477090 | Addgene NGS Result
GAAGATCCTTTGATCTTTTCTACGGGGTCTGACGCTCAGTGGAACGAAAACTCACGTTAAGGGATTTTGG
TCATGAGATTATCAAAAAGGATCTTCACCTAGATCCTTTTAAATTAAAAATGAAGTTTTAAATCAATCTA
AAGTATATATGAGTAAACTTGGTCTGACAGTTACCAATGCTTAATCAGTGAGGCACCTATCTCAGCGATC
TGTCTATTTCGTTCATCCATAGTTGCCTGACTCCCCGTCGTGTAGATAACTACGATACGGGAGGGCTTAC
CATCTGGCCCCAGTGCTGCAATGATACCGCGAGACCCACGCTCACCGGCTCCAGATTTATCAGCAATAAA
CCAGCCAGCCGGAAGGGCCGAGCGCAGAAGTGGTCCTGCAACTTTATCCGCCTCCATCCAGTCTATTAAT
TGTTGCCGGGAAGCTAGAGTAAGTAGTTCGCCAGTTAATAGTTTGCGCAACGTTGTTGCCATTGCTACAG
GCATCGTGGTGTCACGCTCGTCGTTTGGTATGGCTTCATTCAGCTCCGGTTCCCAACGATCAAGGCGAGT
TACATGATCCCCCATGTTGTGCAAAAAAGCGGTTAGCTCCTTCGGTCCTCCGATCGTTGTCAGAAGTAAG
TTGGCCGCAGTGTTATCACTCATGGTTATGGCAGCACTGCATAATTCTCTTACTGTCATGCCATCCGTAA
GATGCTTTTCTGTGACTGGTGAGTACTCAACCAAGTCATTCTGAGAATAGTGTATGCGGCGACCGAGTTG
CTCTTGCCCGGCGTCAATACGGGATAATACCGCGCCACATAGCAGAACTTTAAAAGTGCTCATCATTGGA
AAACGTTCTTCGGGGCGAAAACTCTCAAGGATCTTACCGCTGTTGAGATCCAGTTCGATGTAACCCACTC
GTGCACCCAACTGATCTTCAGCATCTTTTACTTTCACCAGCGTTTCTGGGTGAGCAAAAACAGGAAGGCA
AAATGCCGCAAAAAAGGGAATAAGGGCGACACGGAAATGTTGAATACTCATACTCTTCCTTTTTCAATAT
TATTGAAGCATTTATCAGGGTTATTGTCTCATGAGCGGATACATATTTGAATGTATTTAGAAAAATAAAC
AAATAGGGGTTCCGCGCACATTTCCCCGAAAAGTGCCACCTGACGTCTAAGAAACCATTATTATCATGAC
ATTAACCTATAAAAATAGGCGTATCACGAGGCCCTTTCGTCTCGCGCGTTTCGGTGATGACGGTGAAAAC
CTCTGACACATGCAGCTCCCGGAGACGGTCACAGCTTGTCTGTAAGCGGATGCCGGGAGCAGACAAGCCC
GTCAGGGCGCGTCAGCGGGTGTTGGCGGGTGTCGGGGCTGGCTTAACTATGCGGCATCAGAGCAGATTGT
ACTGAGAGTGCACCATATGCGGTGTGAAATACCGCACAGATGCGTAAGGAGAAAATACCGCATCAGGCGC
CATTCGCCATTCAGGCTGCGCAACTGTTGGGAAGGGCGATCGGTGCGGGCCTCTTCGCTATTACGCCAGC
TGGCGAAAGGGGGATGTGCTGCAAGGCGATTAAGTTGGGTAACGCCAGGGTTTTCCCAGTCACGACGTTG
TAAAACGACGGCGCAAGGAATGGTGCATGCAAGGAGATGGCGCCCAACAGTCCCCCGGCCACGGGGCCTG
CCACCATACCCACGCCGAAACAAGCGCTCATGAGCCCGAAGTGGCGAGCCCGATCTTCCCCATCGGTGAT
GTCGGCGATATAGGCGCCAGCAACCGCACCTGTGGCGCCGGTGATGCCGGCCACGATGCGTCCGGCGTAG
AGGCGATTAGTCCAATTTGTTAAAGACAGGATATCAGTGGTCCAGGCTCTAGTTTTGACTCAACAATATC
ACCAGCTGAAGCCTATAGAGTACGAGCCATAGATAAAATAAAAGATTTTATTTAGTCTCCAGAAAAAGGG
GGGAATGAAAGACCCCACCTGTAGGTTTGGCAAGCTAGCTTAAGTAACGCCATTTTGCAAGGCATGGAAA
ATACATAACTGAGAATAGAGAAGTTCAGATCAAGGTTAGGAACAGAGAGACAGCAGAATATGGGCCAAAC
AGGATATCTGTGGTAAGCAGTTCCTGCCCCGGCTCAGGGCCAAGAACAGATGGTCCCCAGATGCGGTCCC
GCCCTCAGCAGTTTCTAGAGAACCATCAGATGTTTCCAGGGTGCCCCAAGGACCTGAAATGACCCTGTGC
CTTATTTGAACTAACCAATCAGTTCGCTTCTCGCTTCTGTTCGCGCGCTTCTGCTCCCCGAGCTCAATAA
AAGAGCCCACAACCCCTCACTCGGCGCGCCAGTCCTCCGATAGACTGCGTCGCCCGGGTACCCGTATTCC
CAATAAAGCCTCTTGCTGTTTGCATCCGAATCGTGGACTCGCTGATCCTTGGGAGGGTCTCCTCAGATTG
ATTGACTGCCCACCTCGGGGGTCTTTCATTTGGAGGTTCCACCGAGATTTGGAGACCCCTGCCCAGGGAC
CACCGACCCCCCCGCCGGGAGGCAAGCTGGCCAGCGGTCGTTTCGTGTCTGTCTCTGTCTTTGTGCGTGT
TTGTGCCGGCATCTAATGTTTGCGCCTGCGTCTGTACTAGTTAGCTAACTAGCTCTGTATCTGGCGGACC
CGTGGTGGAACTGACGAGTTCTGAACACCCGGCCGCAACCCTGGGAGACGTCCCAGGGACTTTGGGGGCC
GTTTTTGTGGCCCGACCTGAGGAAGGGAGTCGATGTGGAATCCGACCCCGTCAGGATATGTGGTTCTGGT
AGGAGACGAGAACCTAAAACAGTTCCCGCCTCCGTCTGAATTTTTGCTTTCGGTTTGGAACCGAAGCCGC
GCGTCTTGTCTGCTGCAGCGCTGCAGCATCGTTCTGTGTTGTCTCTGTCTGACTGTGTTTCTGTATTTGT
CTGAAAATTAGGGCCAGACTGTTACCACTCCCTTAAGTTTGACCTTAGGTCACTGGAAAGATGTCGAGCG
GATCGCTCACAACCAGTCGGTAGATGTCAAGAAGAGACGTTGGGTTACCTTCTGCTCTGCAGAATGGCCA
ACCTTTAACGTCGGATGGCCGCGAGACGGCACCTTTAACCGAGACCTCATCACCCAGGTTAAGATCAAGG
TCTTTTCACCTGGCCCGCATGGACACCCAGACCAGGTCCCCTACATCGTGACCTGGGAAGCCTTGGCTTT
TGACCCCCCTCCCTGGGTCAAGCCCTTTGTACACCCTAAGCCTCCGCCTCCTCTTCCTCCATCCGCCCCG
TCTCTCCCCCTTGAACCTCCTCGTTCGACCCCGCCTCGATCCTCCCTTTATCCAGCCCTCACTCCTTCTC
TAGGCGCCGGAATTCCACCACACTGGACTAGTGGATCCATGTACCCATACGACGTCCCAGACTACGCTAT
GGCGGCGGCGGCGGCGGCGGCTGGTGCTGCAGGGTCGGCAGCTCCCGCGGCAGCGGCCGGCGCCCCGGGA
TCTGGGGGCGCACCCTCAGGGTCGCAGGGGGTGCTGATCGGGGACAGGCTGTACTCCGGGGTGCTCATCA
CCTTGGAGAACTGCCTCCTGCCTGACGACAAGCTCCGTTTCACGCCGTCCATGTCGAGCGGCCTCGACAC
CGACACAGAGACCGACCTCCGCGTGGTGGGCTGCGAGCTCATCCAGGCGGCCGGTATCCTGCTCCGCCTG
CCGCAGGTGGCCATGGCTACCGGGCAGGTGTTGTTCCAGCGGTTCTTTTATACCAAGTCCTTCGTGAAGC
ACTCCATGGAGCATGTGTCAATGGCCTGTGTCCACCTGGCTTCCAAGATAGAAGAGGCCCCAAGACGCAT
ACGGGACGTCATCAATGTGTTTCACCGCCTTCGACAGCTGAGAGACAAAAAGAAGCCCGTGCCTCTACTA
CTGGATCAAGATTATGTTAATTTAAAGAACCAAATTATAAAGGCGGAAAGACGAGTTCTCAAAGAGTTGG
GTTTCTGCGTCCATGTGAAGCATCCTCATAAGATAATCGTTATGTACCTTCAGGTGTTAGAGTGTGAGCG
TAACCAACACCTGGTCCAGACCTCATGGAATTACATGAACGACAGCCTTCGCACCGACGTCTTCGTGCGG
TTCCAGCCAGAGAGCATCGCCTGTGCCTGCATTTATCTTGCTGCCCGGACGCTGGAGATCCCTTTGCCCA
ATCGTCCCCATTGGTTTCTCTTGTTTGGAGCAACTGAAGAAGAAATTCAGGAAATCTGCTTAAAGATCTT
GCAGCTTTATGCTCGGAAAAAGGTTGATCTCACACACCTGGAGGGTGAAGTGGAAAAAAGAAAGCACGCT
ATCGAAGAGGCAAAGGCCCAAGCCCGGGGCCTGTTGCCTGGGGGCACACAGGTGCTGGATGGTACCTCGG
GGTTCTCTCCTGCCCCCAAGCTGGTGGAATCCCCCAAAGAAGGTAAAGGGAGCAAGCCTTCCCCACTGTC
TGTGAAGAACACCAAGAGGAGGCTGGAGGGCGCCAAGAAAGCCAAGGCGGACAGCCCCGTGAACGGCTTG
CCAAAGGGGCGAGAGAGTCGGAGTCGGAGCCGGAGCCGTGAGCAGAGCTACTCGAGGTCCCCATCCCGAT
CAGCGTCTCCTAAGAGGAGGAAAAGTGACAGCGGCTCCACATCTGGTGGGTCCAAGTCGCAGAGCCGCTC
CCGGAGCAGGAGTGACTCCCCACCGAGACAGGCCCCCCGCAGCGCTCCCTACAAAGGCTCTGAGATTCGG
GGCTCCCGGAAGTCCAAGGACTGCAAGTACCCCCAGAAGCCACACAAGTCTCGGAGCCGGAGTTCTTCCC
GTTCTCGAAGCAGGTCACGGGAGCGGGCGGATAATCCGGGAAAATACAAGAAGAAAAGTCATTACTACAG
AGATCAGCGACGAGAGCGCTCGAGGTCGTATGAACGCACAGGCCGTCGCTATGAGCGGGACCACCCTGGG
CACAGCAGGCATCGGAGGTGAAAGCTTCGAGCGGGATCAATTCCGCCCCCCCCCTAACGTTACTGGCCGA
AGCCGCTTGGAATAAGGCCGGTGTGCGTTTGTCTATATGTTATTTTCCACCATATTGCCGTCTTTTGGCA
ATGTGAGGGCCCGGAAACCTGGCCCTGTCTTCTTGACGAGCATTCCTAGGGGTCTTTCCCCTCTCGCCAA
AGGAATGCAAGGTCTGTTGAATGTCGTGAAGGAAGCAGTTCCTCTGGAAGCTTCTTGAAGACAAACAACG
TCTGTAGCGACCCTTTGCAGGCAGCGGAACCCCCCACCTGGCGACAGGTGCCTCTGCGGCCAAAAGCCAC
GTGTATAAGATACACCTGCAAAGGCGGCACAACCCCAGTGCCACGTTGTGAGTTGGATAGTTGTGGAAAG
AGTCAAATGGCTCTCCTCAAGCGTATTCAACAAGGGGCTGAAGGATGCCCAGAAGGTACCCCATTGTATG
GGATCTGATCTGGGGCCTCGGTGCACATGCTTTACATGTGTTTAGTCGAGGTTAAAAAAACGTCTAGGCC
CCCCGAACCACGGGGACGTGGTTTTCCTTTGAAAAACACGATAATACCATGGTGAGCAAGGGCGAGGAGC
TGTTCACCGGGGTGGTGCCCATCCTGGTCGAGCTGGACGGCGACGTAAACGGCCACAAGTTCAGCGTGTC
CGGCGAGGGCGAGGGCGATGCCACCTACGGCAAGCTGACCCTGAAGTTCATCTGCACCACCGGCAAGCTG
CCCGTGCCCTGGCCCACCCTCGTGACCACCTTCGGCTACGGCCTGCAGTGCTTCGCCCGCTACCCCGACC
ACATGAAGCAGCACGACTTCTTCAAGTCCGCCATGCCCGAAGGCTACGTCCAGGAGCGCACCATCTTCTT
CAAGGACGACGGCAACTACAAGACCCGCGCCGAGGTGAAGTTCGAGGGCGACACCCTGGTGAACCGCATC
GAGCTGAAGGGCATCGACTTCAAGGAGGACGGCAACATCCTGGGGCACAAGCTGGAGTACAACTACAACA
GCCACAACGTCTATATCATGGCCGACAAGCAGAAGAACGGCATCAAGGTGAACTTCAAGATCCGCCACAA
CATCGAGGACGGCAGCGTGCAGCTCGCCGACCACTACCAGCAGAACACCCCCATCGGCGACGGCCCCGTG
CTGCTGCCCGACAACCACTACCTGAGCTACCAGTCCGCCCTGAGCAAAGACCCCAACGAGAAGCGCGATC
ACATGGTCCTGCTGGAGTTCGTGACCGCCGCCGGGATCACTCTCGGCATGGACGAGCTGTACAAGTAAAG
CGGCCGCGACTCTAGAGTCGACCTGCAGGCATGCAAGCTTCAGGTAGCCGGCTAACGTTAACAACCGGTA
CCTCTAGAACTATAGCTAGCATGCGCAAATTTAAAGCGCTGATATCGATAAAATAAAAGATTTTATTTAG
TCTCCAGAAAAAGGGGGGAATGAAAGACCCCACCTGTAGGTTTGGCAAGCTAGCTTAAGTAACGCCATTT
TGCAAGGCATGGAAAATACATAACTGAGAATAGAGAAGTTCAGATCAAGGTTAGGAACAGAGAGACAGCA
GAATATGGGCCAAACAGGATATCTGTGGTAAGCAGTTCCTGCCCCGGCTCAGGGCCAAGAACAGATGGTC
CCCAGATGCGGTCCCGCCCTCAGCAGTTTCTAGAGAACCATCAGATGTTTCCAGGGTGCCCCAAGGACCT
GAAATGACCCTGTGCCTTATTTGAACTAACCAATCAGTTCGCTTCTCGCTTCTGTTCGCGCGCTTCTGCT
CCCCGAGCTCAATAAAAGAGCCCACAACCCCTCACTCGGCGCGCCAGTCCTCCGATAGACTGCGTCGCCC
GGGTACCCGTGTATCCAATAAACCCTCTTGCAGTTGCATCCGACTTGTGGTCTCGCTGTTCCTTGGGAGG
GTCTCCTCTGAGTGATTGACTACCCGTCAGCGGGGGTCTTTCATGGGTAACAGTTTCTTGAAGTTGGAGA
ACAACATTCTGAGGGTAGGAGTCGAATATTAAGTAATCCTGACTCAATTAGCCACTGTTTTGAATCCACA
TACTCCAATACTCCTGAAATAGTTCATTATGGACAGCGCAGAAAGAGCTGGGGAGAATTGTGAAATTGTT
ATCCGCTCACAATTCCACACAACATACGAGCCGGAAGCATAAAGTGTAAAGCCTGGGGTGCCTAATGAGT
GAGCTAACTCACATTAATTGCGTTGCGCTCACTGCCCGCTTTCCAGTCGGGAAACCTGTCGTGCCAGCTG
CATTAATGAATCGGCCAACGCGCGGGGAGAGGCGGTTTGCGTATTGGGCGCTCTTCCGCTTCCTCGCTCA
CTGACTCGCTGCGCTCGGTCGTTCGGCTGCGGCGAGCGGTATCAGCTCACTCAAAGGCGGTAATACGGTT
ATCCACAGAATCAGGGGATAACGCAGGAAAGAACATGTGAGCAAAAGGCCAGCAAAAGGCCAGGAACCGT
AAAAAGGCCGCGTTGCTGGCGTTTTTCCATAGGCTCCGCCCCCCTGACGAGCATCACAAAAATCGACGCT
CAAGTCAGAGGTGGCGAAACCCGACAGGACTATAAAGATACCAGGCGTTTCCCCCTGGAAGCTCCCTCGT
GCGCTCTCCTGTTCCGACCCTGCCGCTTACCGGATACCTGTCCGCCTTTCTCCCTTCGGGAAGCGTGGCG
CTTTCTCATAGCTCACGCTGTAGGTATCTCAGTTCGGTGTAGGTCGTTCGCTCCAAGCTGGGCTGTGTGC
ACGAACCCCCCGTTCAGCCCGACCGCTGCGCCTTATCCGGTAACTATCGTCTTGAGTCCAACCCGGTAAG
ACACGACTTATCGCCACTGGCAGCAGCCACTGGTAACAGGATTAGCAGAGCGAGGTATGTAGGCGGTGCT
ACAGAGTTCTTGAAGTGGTGGCCTAACTACGGCTACACTAGAAGAACAGTATTTGGTATCTGCGCTCTGC
TGAAGCCAGTTACCTTCGGAAAAAGAGTTGGTAGCTCTTGATCCGGCAAACAAACCACCGCTGGTAGCGG
TGGTTTTTTTGTTTGCAAGCAGCAGATTACGCGCAGAAAAAAAGGATCTCAA
